>Addgene plasmid #231689 | Flag-GP78 | addgene full sequence | sequence record 462832 | Addgene NGS Result
CCATTCGCCATTCAGGCTGCGCAACTGTTGGGAAGGGCGATCGGTGCGGGCCTCTTCGCTATTACGCCAG
CTGGCGAAAGGGGGATGTGCTGCAAGGCGATTAAGTTGGGTAACGCCAGGGTTTTCCCAGTCACGACGTT
GTAAAACGACGGCCAGTGCCAAGCTGATCTATACATTGAATCAATATTGGCAATTAGCCATATTAGTCAT
TGGTTATATAGCATAAATCAATATTGGCTATTGGCCATTGCATACGTTGTATCTATATCATAATATGTAC
ATTTATATTGGCTCATGTCCAATATGACCGCCATGTTGACATTGATTATTGACTAGTTATTAATAGTAAT
CAATTACGGGGTCATTAGTTCATAGCCCATATATGGAGTTCCGCGTTACATAACTTACGGTAAATGGCCC
GCCTGGCTGACCGCCCAACGACCCCCGCCCATTGACGTCAATAATGACGTATGTTCCCATAGTAACGCCA
ATAGGGACTTTCCATTGACGTCAATGGGTGGAGTATTTACGGTAAACTGCCCACTTGGCAGTACATCAAG
TGTATCATATGCCAAGTCCGCCCCCTATTGACGTCAATGACGGTAAATGGCCCGCCTGGCATTATGCCCA
GTACATGACCTTACGGGACTTTCCTACTTGGCAGTACATCTACGTATTAGTCATCGCTATTACCATGGTG
ATGCGGTTTTGGCAGTACACCAATGGGCGTGGATAGCGGTTTGACTCACGGGGATTTCCAAGTCTCCACC
CCATTGACGTCAATGGGAGTTTGTTTTGGCACCAAAATCAACGGGACTTTCCAAAATGTCGTAATAACCC
CGCCCCGTTGACGCAAATGGGCGGTAGGCGTGTACGGTGGGAGGTCTATATAAGCAGAGCTCGTTTAGTG
AACCGTCAGAATTAACCATGGACTACAAAGACCATGACGGTGATTATAAAGATCATGACATCGATTACAA
GGATGACGATGACAAGCTTGCGGCCGCGAATTCAATGCCGCTGCTCTTCCTCGAGCGCTTCCCCTGGCCC
AGCCTCCGCACCTACACGGGCCTCAGCGGCCTGGCCCTGCTGGGCACCATCATCAGCGCCTACCGCGCGC
TCAGCCAGCCCGAGGCCGGCCCCGGCGAGCCGGACCAGCTAACGGCCTCGCTGCAGCCTGAGCCGCCGGC
GCCCGCCCGGCCGAGCGCCGGGGGACCCCGGGCCCGCGATGTGGCCCAGTACCTGCTCTCAGACAGCCTC
TTCGTGTGGGTTCTAGTAAATACCGCTTGCTGTGTTTTGATGTTGGTGGCTAAGCTCATCCAGTGTATTG
TGTTTGGCCCTCTTCGAGTGAGTGAGAGACAGCATCTCAAAGACAAATTTTGGAATTTTATTTTCTACAA
GTTCATTTTCATCTTTGGTGTGCTGAATGTCCAGACAGTGGAAGAGGTGGTCATGTGGTGCCTCTGGTTT
GCCGGACTTGTCTTTCTGCACCTGATGGTTCAGCTCTGCAAGGATCGATTTGAATATCTTTCCTTCTCGC
CCACCACGCCGATGAGCAGCCACGGTCGAGTCCTGTCCCTGTTGGTTGCCATGCTGCTTTCCTGCTGTGG
ACTGGCGGCCGTCTGCTCCATCACCGGCTACACCCACGGAATGCACACCTTGGCTTTCATGGCTGCAGAG
TCTCTTCTTGTGACAGTGAGGACTGCTCATGTGATTTTACGATACGTAATTCACCTCTGGGACCTCAACC
ACGAAGGGACGTGGGAAGGAAAGGGGACGTATGTCTATTACACAGACTTTGTCATGGAGCTCACTCTCCT
GTCCCTGGACCTCATGCACCATATTCACATGTTGTTATTTGGCAACATCTGGTTATCCATGGCCAGCCTG
GTCATCTTTATGCAGCTGCGTTACCTGTTTCATGAGGTGCAACGTCGAATTCGTCGGCACAAGAACTATC
TACGTGTGGTTGGAAACATGGAGGCCAGGTTTGCAGTTGCAACTCCAGAGGAGCTGGCTGTCAACAATGA
CGACTGTGCCATCTGTTGGGACTCCATGCAGGCTGCGCGGAAACTGCCCTGTGGACATCTTTTCCACAAC
TCCTGTCTTCGTTCCTGGCTAGAACAAGACACCTCCTGTCCAACATGCAGAATGTCTCTTAATATTGCCG
ACAATAATCGTGTCAGGGAAGAACATCAAGGAGAGAACTTGGATGAGAATTTGGTTCCTGTAGCAGCAGC
CGAAGGGAGACCTCGCTTAAACCAACACAATCACTTCTTCCATTTCGATGGGTCTCGGATTGCGAGCTGG
CTGCCGAGTTTTTCGGTTGAAGTGATGCACACCACCAACATTCTTGGCATTACGCAGGCCAGCAACTCC
[129 nt withheld, positions 2380-2508]
CAAGTACCTTTTCCTACACAGCGGTCAGATAGCATCAGACCTGCATTGAACAGTCCTGTGGAAAGGCCAA
GCAGTGACCAGGAAGAGGGAGAAACTTCTGCTCAGACCGAGCGTGTGCCACTGGACCTCAGTCCTCGCCT
GGAGGAGACGCTGGACTTCGGCGAGGTGGAAGTGGAGCCCAGTGAGGTGGAAGACTTCGAGGCTCGTGGG
AGCCGCTTCTCCAAGTCTGCTGATGAGAGACAGCGCATGCTGGTGCAGCGTAAGGACGAACTCCTCCAGC
AAGCTCGCAAACGTTTCTTGAACAAAAGTTCTGAAGATGATGCGGCCTCAGAGAGCTTCCTCCCCTCGGA
AGGTGCGTCCTCTGACCCCGTGACCCTGCGTCGAAGGATGCTGGCTGCCGCCGCGGAACGGAGGCTTCAG
AAGCAGCAGACCTCCTAGAGATCTGATATCGGTACCAGTCGACTCTAGAGGATCCCGGGTGGCATCCCTG
TGACCCCTCCCCAGTGCCTCTCCTGGCCCTGGAAGTTGCCACTCCAGTGCCCACCAGCCTTGTCCTAATA
AAATTAAGTTGCATCATTTTGTCTGACTAGGTGTCCTTCTATAATATTATGGGGTGGAGGGGGGTGGTAT
GGAGCAAGGGGCAAGTTGGGAAGACAACCTGTAGGGCCTGCGGGGTCTATTGGGAACCAAGCTGGAGTGC
AGTGGCACAATCTTGGCTCACTGCAATCTCCGCCTCCTGGGTTCAAGCGATTCTCCTGCCTCAGCCTCCC
GAGTTGTTGGGATTCCAGGCATGCATGACCAGGCTCAGCTAATTTTTGTTTTTTTGGTAGAGACGGGGTT
TCACCATATTGGCCAGGCTGGTCTCCAACTCCTAATCTCAGGTGATCTACCCACCTTGGCCTCCCAAATT
GCTGGGATTACAGGCGTGAACCACTGCTCCCTTCCCTGTCCTTCTGATTTTAAAATAACTATACCAGCAG
GAGGACGTCCAGACACAGCATAGGCTACCTGGCCATGCCCAACCGGTGGGACATTTGAGTTGCTTGCTTG
GCACTGTCCTCTCATGCGTTGGGTCCACTCAGTAGATGCCTGTTGAATTGGGTACGCGGCCAGCTTGGCT
GTGGAATGTGTGTCAGTTAGGGTGTGGAAAGTCCCCAGGCTCCCCAGCAGGCAGAAGTATGCAAAGCATG
CATCTCAATTAGTCAGCAACCAGGTGTGGAAAGTCCCCAGGCTCCCCAGCAGGCAGAAGTATGCAAAGCA
TGCATCTCAATTAGTCAGCAACCATAGTCCCGCCCCTAACTCCGCCCATCCCGCCCCTAACTCCGCCCAG
TTCCGCCCATTCTCCGCCCCATGGCTGACTAATTTTTTTTATTTATGCAGAGGCCGAGGCCGCCTCGGCC
TCTGAGCTATTCCAGAAGTAGTGAGGAGGCTTTTTTGGAGGCCTAGGCTTTTGCAAAAAGCTCCTCGAGG
AACTGAAAAACCAGAAAGTTAATTCCCTATAGTGAGTCGTATTAAATTCGTAATCATGTCATAGCTGTTT
CCTGTGTGAAATTGTTATCCGCTCACAATTCCACACAACATACGAGCCGGAAGCATAAAGTGTAAAGCCT
GGGGTGCCTAATGAGTGAGCTAACTCACATTAATTGCGTTGCGCTCACTGCCCGCTTTCCAGTCGGGAAA
CCTGTCGTGCCAGCTGCATTAATGAATCGGCCAACGCGCGGGGAGAGGCGGTTTGCGTATTGGGCGCTCT
TCCGCTTCCTCGCTCACTGACTCGCTGCGCTCGGTCGTTCGGCTGCGGCGAGCGGTATCAGCTCACTCAA
AGGCGGTAATACGGTTATCCACAGAATCAGGGGATAACGCAGGAAAGAACATGTGAGCAAAAGGCCAGCA
AAAGGCCAGGAACCGTAAAAAGGCCGCGTTGCTGGCGTTTTTCCATAGGCTCCGCCCCCCTGACGAGCAT
CACAAAAATCGACGCTCAAGTCAGAGGTGGCGAAACCCGACAGGACTATAAAGATACCAGGCGTTTCCCC
CTGGAAGCTCCCTCGTGCGCTCTCCTGTTCCGACCCTGCCGCTTACCGGATACCTGTCCGCCTTTCTCCC
TTCGGGAAGCGTGGCGCTTTCTCATAGCTCACGCTGTAGGTATCTCAGTTCGGTGTAGGTCGTTCGCTCC
AAGCTGGGCTGTGTGCACGAACCCCCCGTTCAGCCCGACCGCTGCGCCTTATCCGGTAACTATCGTCTTG
AGTCCAACCCGGTAAGACACGACTTATCGCCACTGGCAGCAGCCACTGGTAACAGGATTAGCAGAGCGAG
GTATGTAGGCGGTGCTACAGAGTTCTTGAAGTGGTGGCCTAACTACGGCTACACTAGAAGAACAGTATTT
GGTATCTGCGCTCTGCTGAAGCCAGTTACCTTCGGAAAAAGAGTTGGTAGCTCTTGATCCGGCAAACAAA
CCACCGCTGGTAGCGGTGGTTTTTTTGTTTGCAAGCAGCAGATTACGCGCAGAAAAAAAGGATCTCAAGA
AGATCCTTTGATCTTTTCTACGGGGTCTGACGCTCAGTGGAACGAAAACTCACGTTAAGGGATTTTGGTC
ATGAGATTATCAAAAAGGATCTTCACCTAGATCCTTTTAAATTAAAAATGAAGTTTTAAATCAATCTAAA
GTATATATGAGTAAACTTGGTCTGACAGTTACCAATGCTTAATCAGTGAGGCACCTATCTCAGCGATCTG
TCTATTTCGTTCATCCATAGTTGCCTGACTCCCCGTCGTGTAGATAACTACGATACGGGAGGGCTTACCA
TCTGGCCCCAGTGCTGCAATGATACCGCGAGACCCACGCTCACCGGCTCCAGATTTATCAGCAATAAACC
AGCCAGCCGGAAGGGCCGAGCGCAGAAGTGGTCCTGCAACTTTATCCGCCTCCATCCAGTCTATTAATTG
TTGCCGGGAAGCTAGAGTAAGTAGTTCGCCAGTTAATAGTTTGCGCAACGTTGTTGCCATTGCTACAGGC
ATCGTGGTGTCACGCTCGTCGTTTGGTATGGCTTCATTCAGCTCCGGTTCCCAACGATCAAGGCGAGTTA
CATGATCCCCCATGTTGTGCAAAAAAGCGGTTAGCTCCTTCGGTCCTCCGATCGTTGTCAGAAGTAAGTT
GGCCGCAGTGTTATCACTCATGGTTATGGCAGCACTGCATAATTCTCTTACTGTCATGCCATCCGTAAGA
TGCTTTTCTGTGACTGGTGAGTACTCAACCAAGTCATTCTGAGAATAGTGTATGCGGCGACCGAGTTGCT
CTTGCCCGGCGTCAATACGGGATAATACCGCGCCACATAGCAGAACTTTAAAAGTGCTCATCATTGGAAA
ACGTTCTTCGGGGCGAAAACTCTCAAGGATCTTACCGCTGTTGAGATCCAGTTCGATGTAACCCACTCGT
GCACCCAACTGATCTTCAGCATCTTTTACTTTCACCAGCGTTTCTGGGTGAGCAAAAACAGGAAGGCAAA
ATGCCGCAAAAAAGGGAATAAGGGCGACACGGAAATGTTGAATACTCATACTCTTCCTTTTTCAATATTA
TTGAAGCATTTATCAGGGTTATTGTCTCATGAGCGGATACATATTTGAATGTATTTAGAAAAATAAACAA
ATAGGGGTTCCGCGCACATTTCCCCGAAAAGTGCCACCTG
[124 nt withheld, positions 6189-6312]
C
[91 nt withheld, positions 6314-6404]
A
[49 nt withheld, positions 6406-6454]
CCTTTGACGTTGGAGTCCACGTTCTTT
[37 nt withheld, positions 6482-6518]
ACCCTATCTCGGTCTATTCTTTTGATTTATAAGGGATTTTGCCGATTTCGGCCTATTGGTTAAAAAATGA
GCTGATTTAACAAAAATTTAACGCGAATTTTAACAAAATATTAACGCTTACAATTT
Features (pLannotate 1.2.2; 17 found; start..end, strand, type, name):
      4..158     -  CDS            lacZα (fragment): LacZα fragment of β-galactosidase; lacZ fragment
    318..697     +  enhancer       CMV enhancer: human cytomegalovirus immediate early enhancer
    699..898     +  promoter       CMV promoter: human cytomegalovirus (CMV) immediate early promoter
    931..996     +  CDS            3xFLAG: three tandem FLAG® epitope tags, followed by an enterokinase cleavage site
   1015..2943    +  CDS            AMFR (sequence partly withheld): AMFR_HUMAN - Also known as RNF45 From Homo sapiens (Human).
   2966..2984    -  misc_feature   MCS (fragment): pUC18/19 multiple cloning site
   2985..3607    +  polyA_signal   hGH poly(A) signal: human growth hormone polyadenylation signal
   3636..3965    +  promoter       SV40 promoter: SV40 enhancer and early promoter
   4004..4022    -  promoter       T7 promoter: promoter for bacteriophage T7 RNA polymerase
   4060..4076    -  protein_bind   lac operator: The lac repressor binds to the lac operator to inhibit transcription in E. coli. This inhibition can be relieved by adding lactose or isopropyl-β-D-thiogalactopyranoside (IPTG). lac repressor encoded by lacI
   4084..4114    -  promoter       lac promoter: promoter for the E. coli lac operon
   4129..4150    -  protein_bind   CAP binding site: CAP binding activates transcription in the presence of cAMP. E. coli catabolite activator protein
   4163..4255    -  CDS            lacI (fragment): lac repressor; lacI; The lac repressor binds to the lac operator to inhibit transcription in E. coli. This inhibition can be relieved by adding lactose or isopropyl-β-D-thiogalactopyranoside (IPTG).
   4438..5026    -  rep_origin     ori: high-copy-number ColE1/pMB1/pBR322/pUC origin of replication
   5197..6057    -  CDS            AmpR: β-lactamase; bla; confers resistance to ampicillin, carbenicillin, and related antibiotics
   6058..6162    -  promoter       AmpR promoter: bla
   6189..6617    +  rep_origin     f1 ori (sequence partly withheld): f1 bacteriophage origin of replication; arrow indicates direction of (+) strand synthesis
