[The description below was written by a language model from this plasmid's Addgene catalogue record and pLannotate feature annotations shown in this document.]
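Description:
Flag-GP78 is a mammalian expression plasmid built on the p3XFLAG-CMV-7.1 backbone that drives production of human GP78, the protein encoded by AMFR (also known as RNF45), with an N-terminal 3×FLAG epitope tag. The sequenced record is 6,644 nt. In bacteria the plasmid is maintained through a high-copy ColE1/pUC-type origin and selected with ampicillin via the β-lactamase gene and its native promoter. An f1 phage origin is also present, which in principle allows production of single-stranded DNA.

The expression cassette consists of the human cytomegalovirus immediate early enhancer and promoter, followed by the 3×FLAG coding sequence (three tandem FLAG epitopes ending in an enterokinase cleavage site), then the AMFR open reading frame a short linker downstream, and finally the human growth hormone polyadenylation signal for transcript processing. This arrangement gives strong constitutive expression in transfected mammalian cells and lets the protein be detected or immunoprecipitated with anti-FLAG antibodies. An SV40 enhancer/early promoter region lies downstream of the cassette, but the feature table shows no mammalian drug-resistance gene after it, so the construct appears suited to transient rather than selected stable expression. The remaining annotations (lacZα and lacI fragments, lac promoter and operator, CAP site, T7 promoter, a residual polylinker fragment) are backbone remnants with no evident role in the payload.

The record states the purpose simply as expressing human GP78. The associated publication concerns palmitoylation of TIM-3 and immune exhaustion, suggesting use in overexpression and interaction studies in that context, though the record gives no further detail.
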