Addgene plasmid #231689: Flag-GP78
Purpose: Expresses human GP78 protein
Depositing lab: Chunhong Ma. Depositing organization: Shandong University. Publication: Palmitoylation of TIM-3 promotes immune exhaustion and restrains antitumor immunity. Zhang Z, Ren C, Xiao R, Ma S, Liu H, Dou Y, Fan Y, Wang S, Zhan P, Gao C, Yue X, Li C, Gao L, Liang X, Wu Z, Ma C. Sci Immunol. 2024 Nov 15;9(101):eadp7302. doi: 10.1126/sciimmunol.adp7302. Epub 2024 Nov 15. PubMed 39546589.
Backbone
  Vector backbone: p3XFLAG-CMV™-7.1
  Vector type: Mammalian Expression
Growth in bacteria
  Bacterial resistance: Ampicillin, 100 μg/mL
  Growth temperature: 37°C
  Growth strain: DH5alpha
  Copy number: Unknown
Gene/Insert
  Gene/Insert name: GP78
  Species: H. sapiens (human)
  Entrez Gene: AMFR (a.k.a. GP78, RNF45, SPG89)
  Tag / fusion protein: 3×Flag Tag (N terminal on insert)
Terms and licenses: Academic/Nonprofit Terms; Industry Terms: Not Available to Industry
How to cite: Flag-GP78 was a gift from Chunhong Ma (Addgene plasmid # 231689 ; http://n2t.net/addgene:231689 ; RRID:Addgene_231689)
